Addgene plasmid #88931: MCL-1-GLuc1
Purpose: Expresses MCL-1 fused with GLuc1 fragment for protein-fragment complementation assay (PCA) in mammalian cells
Depositing lab: Adi Kimchi. Publication: Discovering protein-protein interactions within the programmed cell death network using a protein-fragment complementation screen. Gilad Y, Shiloh R, Ber Y, Bialik S, Kimchi A. Cell Rep. 2014 Aug 7;8(3):909-21. doi: 10.1016/j.celrep.2014.06.049. Epub 2014 Jul 24. PubMed 25066129.
Backbone
  Vector backbone: pcDNA3.1/Zeo(+)
  Backbone size w/o insert (bp): 4400
  Total vector size (bp): 5500
  Vector type: Mammalian Expression
  Selectable markers: Zeocin
Growth in bacteria
  Bacterial resistance: Ampicillin, 100 μg/mL
  Growth temperature: 37°C
  Growth strain: DH5alpha
  Copy number: High Copy
Gene/Insert
  Gene/Insert name: BCL2L3 (alt name: MCL1)
  Species: H. sapiens (human)
  Insert size (bp): 1183
  GenBank ID: NM_021960
  Promoter: CMV
  Tag / fusion protein: GLuc1 (C terminal on backbone)
  Cloning method: Ligation Independent Cloning
  Sequencing primers: 5′ T7; 3′ BGH
How to cite: MCL-1-GLuc1 was a gift from Adi Kimchi (Addgene plasmid # 88931)
