[The description below was written by a language model from this plasmid's Addgene catalogue record and pLannotate feature annotations shown in this document.]
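Description:
MCL-1-GLuc1 is a mammalian expression plasmid built on the pcDNA3.1/Zeo(+) backbone that produces human MCL-1 (also known as BCL2L3), an apoptosis regulator of the BCL-2 family, fused at its C terminus to GLuc1, a fragment of human codon-optimized Gaussia luciferase. The fusion is transcribed from the CMV immediate early enhancer and promoter and terminated by the bovine growth hormone polyadenylation signal. A T7 promoter lies between the CMV promoter and the coding region and, with the bGH region, serves as a sequencing primer site. In the annotated sequence the MCL1 coding region is followed after a short gap, presumably a linker, by the partial luciferase coding sequence.

The plasmid is propagated in E. coli at high copy through a ColE1/pUC-type origin under ampicillin selection (β-lactamase with its own promoter), and it also carries an f1 origin. For selection in mammalian cells, a Sh ble gene conferring Zeocin resistance is driven by the SV40 early promoter and ends with the SV40 polyadenylation signal; an EM7 bacterial promoter upstream of the same gene also allows its expression in E. coli. Several small annotations (an HIV-1 LTR fragment, a Klebsiella ble fragment, lac and bom remnants) look like backbone residue or annotation artefacts rather than functional parts.

The construct is intended for protein-fragment complementation assays: when MCL-1 binds a partner protein fused to the complementary luciferase fragment, the two halves reassemble and restore luminescence. It was made for screening interactions within the programmed cell death network. The depositor's full sequence is 6,384 nt, larger than the roughly 5,500 bp total listed in the catalogue.
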