Features (pLannotate 1.2.2; 22 found; start..end, strand, type, name):
     36..80      -  misc_feature   bom (fragment): basis of mobility region from pBR322
    235..614     +  enhancer       CMV enhancer: human cytomegalovirus immediate early enhancer
    615..818     +  promoter       CMV promoter: human cytomegalovirus (CMV) immediate early promoter
    814..847     +  LTR            5' LTR (truncated) (fragment): truncated 5' long terminal repeat (LTR) from HIV-1
    863..881     +  promoter       T7 promoter: promoter for bacteriophage T7 RNA polymerase
    989..2038    +  CDS            MCL1 (sequence partly withheld): MCL1_HUMAN - Also known as BCL2L3. Experimental evidence at protein level: Swiss-Prot protein existence level 1. Involved in the regulation of apoptosis versus cell survival, and in the maintenance of viability but not of proliferation. Mediates its effects by interactions with a number of other regulators of apoptosis. Isoform 1 inhibits apoptosis. Isoform 2 promotes apoptosis. From Homo sapiens (Human).
   2081..2356    +  CDS            hGLuc (fragment): secreted Gaussia luciferase human codon-optimized
   2397..2621    +  polyA_signal   bGH poly(A) signal: bovine growth hormone polyadenylation signal
   2625..2646    +  promoter       SV40 promoter (fragment): SV40 enhancer and early promoter
   2667..3095    +  rep_origin     f1 ori (sequence partly withheld): f1 bacteriophage origin of replication; arrow indicates direction of (+) strand synthesis
   3109..3439    +  promoter       SV40 promoter: SV40 enhancer and early promoter
   3487..3534    +  promoter       EM7 promoter: synthetic bacterial promoter&nbsp
   3553..3927    +  CDS            BleoR: antibiotic-binding protein; Sh ble from Streptoalloteichus hindustanus; confers resistance to bleomycin, phleomycin, and Zeocin™
   3937..4062    +  CDS            ble (fragment): BLE_KLEPN - Experimental evidence at protein level: Swiss-Prot protein existence level 1. Binding protein with a strong affinity to the bleomycin family of antibiotics. Binds to CL990; an antimitotic-antibiotic compound. From Klebsiella pneumoniae.
   4057..4178    +  polyA_signal   SV40 poly(A) signal: SV40 polyadenylation signal
   4251..4267    -  protein_bind   lac operator: The lac repressor binds to the lac operator to inhibit transcription in E. coli. This inhibition can be relieved by adding lactose or isopropyl-β-D-thiogalactopyranoside (IPTG). lac repressor encoded by lacI
   4275..4305    -  promoter       lac promoter: promoter for the E. coli lac operon
   4320..4341    -  protein_bind   CAP binding site: CAP binding activates transcription in the presence of cAMP. E. coli catabolite activator protein
   4354..4446    -  CDS            lacI (fragment): lac repressor; lacI; The lac repressor binds to the lac operator to inhibit transcription in E. coli. This inhibition can be relieved by adding lactose or isopropyl-β-D-thiogalactopyranoside (IPTG).
   4629..5217    -  rep_origin     ori: high-copy-number ColE1/pMB1/pBR322/pUC origin of replication
   5388..6248    -  CDS            AmpR: β-lactamase; bla; confers resistance to ampicillin, carbenicillin, and related antibiotics
   6249..6353    -  promoter       AmpR promoter: bla
>Addgene plasmid #88931 | MCL-1-GLuc1 | depositor full sequence | sequence record 172675 | MCL-1-GLuc1 sequence 6384 bps
GACGGATCGGGAGATCTCCCGATCCCCTATGGTCGACTCTCAGTACAATCTGCTCTGATGCCGCATAGTT
AAGCCAGTATCTGCTCCCTGCTTGTGTGTTGGAGGTCGCTGAGTAGTGCGCGAGCAAAATTTAAGCTACA
ACAAGGCAAGGCTTGACCGACAATTGCATGAAGAATCTGCTTAGGGTTAGGCGTTTTGCGCTGCTTCGCG
ATGTACGGGCCAGATATACGCGTTGACATTGATTATTGACTAGTTATTAATAGTAATCAATTACGGGGTC
ATTAGTTCATAGCCCATATATGGAGTTCCGCGTTACATAACTTACGGTAAATGGCCCGCCTGGCTGACCG
CCCAACGACCCCCGCCCATTGACGTCAATAATGACGTATGTTCCCATAGTAACGCCAATAGGGACTTTCC
ATTGACGTCAATGGGTGGACTATTTACGGTAAACTGCCCACTTGGCAGTACATCAAGTGTATCATATGCC
AAGTACGCCCCCTATTGACGTCAATGACGGTAAATGGCCCGCCTGGCATTATGCCCAGTACATGACCTTA
TGGGACTTTCCTACTTGGCAGTACATCTACGTATTAGTCATCGCTATTACCATGGTGATGCGGTTTTGGC
AGTACATCAATGGGCGTGGATAGCGGTTTGACTCACGGGGATTTCCAAGTCTCCACCCCATTGACGTCAA
TGGGAGTTTGTTTTGGCACCAAAATCAACGGGACTTTCCAAAATGTCGTAACAACTCCGCCCCATTGACG
CAAATGGGCGGTAGGCGTGTACGGTGGGAGGTCTATATAAGCAGAGCTCTCTGGCTAACTAGAGAACCCA
CTGCTTACTGGCTTATCGAAATTAATACGACTCACTATAGGGAGACCCAAGCTGGCTAGCGTTTAAACTT
AAGCTTGGTACCGAGCTCGGATCCACTAGTCCAGTGTGGTGGAATTCTGCAGATATCCAGCACAGTGGCG
GCCGCACCATGTTTGGCCTCAAAAGAAACGCGGTAATCGGACTCAACCTCTACTGTGGGGGGGCCGGCTT
GGGGGCCGGCAGCGGCGGCGCCACCCGCCCGGGAGGGCGACTTTTGGCTACGGAGAAGGAGGCCTCGGCC
CGGCGAGAGATAGGGGGAGGGGAGGCCGGCGCGGTGATTGGCGGAAGCGCCGGCGCAAGCCCCCCGTCCA
CCCTCACGCCAGACTCCCGGAGGGTCGCGCGGCCGCCGCCCATTGGCGCCGAGGTCCCCGACGTCACCGC
GACCCCCGCGAGGCTGCTTTTCTTCGCGCCCACCCGCCGCGCGGCGCCGCTTGAGGAGATGGAAGCCCCG
GCCGCTGACGCCATCATGTCGCCCGAAGAGGAGCTGGACGGGTACGAGCCGGAGCCTCTCGGGAAGCGGC
CGGCTGTCCTGCCGCTGCTGGAGTTGGTCGGGGAATCTGGTAATAACACCAGTACGGACGGGTCACTACC
CTCGACGCCGCCG
[483 nt withheld, positions 1484-1966]
GGCATCAGGAATGTGCTGCTGGCTTTTGCAGGTGTTGCTGGAGTAGGAGCTGGTTTGGCATATCTAATAA
GAATCGATGGTGGCGGTGGCTCTGGAGGTGGTGGGTCCTCCGGAAAGCCCACCGAGAACAACGAAGACTT
CAACATCGTGGCCGTGGCCAGCAACTTCGCGACCACGGATCTCGATGCTGACCGCGGGAAGTTGCCCGGC
AAGAAGCTGCCGCTGGAGGTGCTCAAAGAGATGGAAGCCAATGCCCGGAAAGCTGGCTGCACCAGGGGCT
GTCTGATCTGCCTGTCCCACATCAAGTGCACGCCCAAGATGAAGAAGTTCATCCCAGGACGCTGCCACAC
CTACGAAGGCGACAAAGAGTCCGCACAGGGCGGCATAGGCTAATCTAGAGGGCCCGTTTAAACCCGCTGA
TCAGCCTCGACTGTGCCTTCTAGTTGCCAGCCATCTGTTGTTTGCCCCTCCCCCGTGCCTTCCTTGACCC
TGGAAGGTGCCACTCCCACTGTCCTTTCCTAATAAAATGAGGAAATTGCATCGCATTGTCTGAGTAGGTG
TCATTCTATTCTGGGGGGTGGGGTGGGGCAGGACAGCAAGGGGGAGGATTGGGAAGACAATAGCAGGCAT
GCTGGGGATGCGGTGGGCTCTATGGCTTCTGAGGCGGAAAGAACCAGCTGGGGCTCTAGGGGGTATCCCC
[124 nt withheld, positions 2667-2790]
C
[32 nt withheld, positions 2792-2823]
CA
[57 nt withheld, positions 2826-2882]
A
[49 nt withheld, positions 2884-2932]
CCTTTGACGTTGGAGTCCACGTTCTTT
[37 nt withheld, positions 2960-2996]
ACCCTATCTCGGTCTATTCTTTTGATTTATAAGGGATTTTGGGGATTTCGGCCTATTGGTTAAAAAATGA
GCTGATTTAACAAAAATTTAACGCGAATTAATTCTGTGGAATGTGTGTCAGTTAGGGTGTGGAAAGTCCC
CAGGCTCCCCAGGCAGGCAGAAGTATGCAAAGCATGCATCTCAATTAGTCAGCAACCAGGTGTGGAAAGT
CCCCAGGCTCCCCAGCAGGCAGAAGTATGCAAAGCATGCATCTCAATTAGTCAGCAACCATAGTCCCGCC
CCTAACTCCGCCCATCCCGCCCCTAACTCCGCCCAGTTCCGCCCATTCTCCGCCCCATGGCTGACTAATT
TTTTTTATTTATGCAGAGGCCGAGGCCGCCTCTGCCTCTGAGCTATTCCAGAAGTAGTGAGGAGGCTTTT
TTGGAGGCCTAGGCTTTTGCAAAAAGCTCCCGGGAGCTTGTATATCCATTTTCGGATCTGATCAGCACGT
GTTGACAATTAATCATCGGCATAGTATATCGGCATAGTATAATACGACAAGGTGAGGAACTAAACCATGG
CCAAGTTGACCAGTGCCGTTCCGGTGCTCACCGCGCGCGACGTCGCCGGAGCGGTCGAGTTCTGGACCGA
CCGGCTCGGGTTCTCCCGGGACTTCGTGGAGGACGACTTCGCCGGTGTGGTCCGGGACGACGTGACCCTG
TTCATCAGCGCGGTCCAGGACCAGGTGGTGCCGGACAACACCCTGGCCTGGGTGTGGGTGCGCGGCCTGG
ACGAGCTGTACGCCGAGTGGTCGGAGGTCGTGTCCACGAACTTCCGGGACGCCTCCGGGCCGGCCATGAC
CGAGATCGGCGAGCAGCCGTGGGGGCGGGAGTTCGCCCTGCGCGACCCGGCCGGCAACTGCGTGCACTTC
GTGGCCGAGGAGCAGGACTGACACGTGCTACGAGATTTCGATTCCACCGCCGCCTTCTATGAAAGGTTGG
GCTTCGGAATCGTTTTCCGGGACGCCGGCTGGATGATCCTCCAGCGCGGGGATCTCATGCTGGAGTTCTT
CGCCCACCCCAACTTGTTTATTGCAGCTTATAATGGTTACAAATAAAGCAATAGCATCACAAATTTCACA
AATAAAGCATTTTTTTCACTGCATTCTAGTTGTGGTTTGTCCAAACTCATCAATGTATCTTATCATGTCT
GTATACCGTCGACCTCTAGCTAGAGCTTGGCGTAATCATGGTCATAGCTGTTTCCTGTGTGAAATTGTTA
TCCGCTCACAATTCCACACAACATACGAGCCGGAAGCATAAAGTGTAAAGCCTGGGGTGCCTAATGAGTG
AGCTAACTCACATTAATTGCGTTGCGCTCACTGCCCGCTTTCCAGTCGGGAAACCTGTCGTGCCAGCTGC
ATTAATGAATCGGCCAACGCGCGGGGAGAGGCGGTTTGCGTATTGGGCGCTCTTCCGCTTCCTCGCTCAC
TGACTCGCTGCGCTCGGTCGTTCGGCTGCGGCGAGCGGTATCAGCTCACTCAAAGGCGGTAATACGGTTA
TCCACAGAATCAGGGGATAACGCAGGAAAGAACATGTGAGCAAAAGGCCAGCAAAAGGCCAGGAACCGTA
AAAAGGCCGCGTTGCTGGCGTTTTTCCATAGGCTCCGCCCCCCTGACGAGCATCACAAAAATCGACGCTC
AAGTCAGAGGTGGCGAAACCCGACAGGACTATAAAGATACCAGGCGTTTCCCCCTGGAAGCTCCCTCGTG
CGCTCTCCTGTTCCGACCCTGCCGCTTACCGGATACCTGTCCGCCTTTCTCCCTTCGGGAAGCGTGGCGC
TTTCTCAATGCTCACGCTGTAGGTATCTCAGTTCGGTGTAGGTCGTTCGCTCCAAGCTGGGCTGTGTGCA
CGAACCCCCCGTTCAGCCCGACCGCTGCGCCTTATCCGGTAACTATCGTCTTGAGTCCAACCCGGTAAGA
CACGACTTATCGCCACTGGCAGCAGCCACTGGTAACAGGATTAGCAGAGCGAGGTATGTAGGCGGTGCTA
CAGAGTTCTTGAAGTGGTGGCCTAACTACGGCTACACTAGAAGGACAGTATTTGGTATCTGCGCTCTGCT
GAAGCCAGTTACCTTCGGAAAAAGAGTTGGTAGCTCTTGATCCGGCAAACAAACCACCGCTGGTAGCGGT
GGTTTTTTTGTTTGCAAGCAGCAGATTACGCGCAGAAAAAAAGGATCTCAAGAAGATCCTTTGATCTTTT
CTACGGGGTCTGACGCTCAGTGGAACGAAAACTCACGTTAAGGGATTTTGGTCATGAGATTATCAAAAAG
GATCTTCACCTAGATCCTTTTAAATTAAAAATGAAGTTTTAAATCAATCTAAAGTATATATGAGTAAACT
TGGTCTGACAGTTACCAATGCTTAATCAGTGAGGCACCTATCTCAGCGATCTGTCTATTTCGTTCATCCA
TAGTTGCCTGACTCCCCGTCGTGTAGATAACTACGATACGGGAGGGCTTACCATCTGGCCCCAGTGCTGC
AATGATACCGCGAGACCCACGCTCACCGGCTCCAGATTTATCAGCAATAAACCAGCCAGCCGGAAGGGCC
GAGCGCAGAAGTGGTCCTGCAACTTTATCCGCCTCCATCCAGTCTATTAATTGTTGCCGGGAAGCTAGAG
TAAGTAGTTCGCCAGTTAATAGTTTGCGCAACGTTGTTGCCATTGCTACAGGCATCGTGGTGTCACGCTC
GTCGTTTGGTATGGCTTCATTCAGCTCCGGTTCCCAACGATCAAGGCGAGTTACATGATCCCCCATGTTG
TGCAAAAAAGCGGTTAGCTCCTTCGGTCCTCCGATCGTTGTCAGAAGTAAGTTGGCCGCAGTGTTATCAC
TCATGGTTATGGCAGCACTGCATAATTCTCTTACTGTCATGCCATCCGTAAGATGCTTTTCTGTGACTGG
TGAGTACTCAACCAAGTCATTCTGAGAATAGTGTATGCGGCGACCGAGTTGCTCTTGCCCGGCGTCAATA
CGGGATAATACCGCGCCACATAGCAGAACTTTAAAAGTGCTCATCATTGGAAAACGTTCTTCGGGGCGAA
AACTCTCAAGGATCTTACCGCTGTTGAGATCCAGTTCGATGTAACCCACTCGTGCACCCAACTGATCTTC
AGCATCTTTTACTTTCACCAGCGTTTCTGGGTGAGCAAAAACAGGAAGGCAAAATGCCGCAAAAAAGGGA
ATAAGGGCGACACGGAAATGTTGAATACTCATACTCTTCCTTTTTCAATATTATTGAAGCATTTATCAGG
GTTATTGTCTCATGAGCGGATACATATTTGAATGTATTTAGAAAAATAAACAAATAGGGGTTCCGCGCAC
ATTTCCCCGAAAAGTGCCACCTGACGTC
